>Addgene plasmid #122257 | pCS2.aBTX | addgene full sequence | sequence record 237102 | Addgene NGS Result
GATCGGTGCGGGCCTCTTCGCTATTACGCCAGTCGACCGCCAATTCAATATGGCGTATATGGACTCATGC
CAATTCAATATGGTGGATCTGGACCTGTGCCAATTCAATATGGCGTATATGGACTCGTGCCAATTCAATA
TGGTGGATCTGGACCCCAGCCAATTCAATATGGCGGACTTGGCACCATGCCAATTCAATATGGCGGACCT
GGCACTGTGCCAACTGGGGAGGGGTCTACTTGGCACGGTGCCAAGTTTGAGGAGGGGTCTTGGCCCTGTG
CCAAGTCCGCCATATTGAATTGGCATGGTGCCAATAATGGCGGCCATATTGGCTATATGCCAGGATCAAT
ATATAGGCAATATCCAATATGGCCCTATGCCAATATGGCTATTGGCCAGGTTCAATACTATGTATTGGCC
CTATGCCATATAGTATTCCATATATGGGTTTTCCTATTGACGTAGATAGCCCCTCCCAATGGGCGGTCCC
ATATACCATATATGGGGCTTCCTAATACCGCCCATAGCCACTCCCCCATTGACGTCAATGGTCTCTATAT
ATGGTCTTTCCTATTGACGTCATATGGGCGGTCCTATTGACGTATATGGCGCCTCCCCCATTGACGTCAA
TTACGGTAAATGGCCCGCCTGGCTCAATGCCCATTGACGTCAATAGGACCACCCACCATTGACGTCAATG
GGATGGCTCATTGCCCATTCATATCCGTTCTCACGCCCCCTATTGACGTCAATGACGGTAAATGGCCCAC
TTGGCAGTACATCAATATCTATTAATAGTAACTTGGCAAGTACATTACTATTGGAAGTACGCCAGGGTAC
ATTGGCAGTACTCCCATTGACGTCAATGGCGGTAAATGGCCCGCGATGGCTGCCAAGTACATCCCCATTG
ACGTCAATGGGGAGGGGCAATGACGCAAATGGGCGTTCCATTGACGTAAATGGGCGGTAGGCGTGCCTAA
TGGGAGGTCTATATAAGCAATGCTCGTTTAGGGAACCGCCATTCTGCCTGGGGACGTCGGAGCAAGCTTG
ATTTAGGTGACACTATAGAATACAAGCTACTTGTTCTTTTTGCAGGATCCCATCGATTCGAATTCGCCAC
CATGAAAGCATTTATACTGTTAGCTCTATTCGCTGTGGCATACGCTGCTGACTATAAGGACGATGATGAT
AAGCTTATTGTCTGTCACACAACAGCTACCAGCCCAATTTCCGCAGTCACTTGCCCACCCGGAGAGAACC
TCTGCTATAGGAAGATGTGGTGTGACGCTTTCTGTAGTAGCAGAGGCAAGGTCGTAGAGTTGGGGTGCGC
TGCCACTTGTCCTTCAAAAAAGCCTTATGAGGAGGTGACCTGCTGCAGTACCGACAAGTGTAACCCTCAT
CCAAAGCAGCGACCAGGAGCTGCTGCCGGAGGCGCCTTGTGTAACGGTGCTAGCGCCGTGCAACTCAGTA
CAACCGCCGCTTTCTCTACTGCTTTATTGGCAAGTATATGGTCAAGCTACATGTTGTGACTCGAGCCTCT
AGAACTATAGTGAGTCGTATTACGTAGATCCAGACATGATAAGATACATTGATGAGTTTGGACAAACCAC
AACTAGAATGCAGTGAAAAAAATGCTTTATTTGTGAAATTTGTGATGCTATTGCTTTATTTGTAACCATT
ATAAGCTGCAATAAACAAGTTAACAACAACAATTGCATTCATTTTATGTTTCAGGTTCAGGGGGAGGTGT
GGGAGGTTTTTTAATTCGCGGCCGCGGCGCCAATGCATTGGGCCCGGTACCCAGCTTTTGTTCCCTTTAG
TGAGGGTTAATTGCGCGCTTGGCGTAATCATGGTCATAGCTGTTTCCTGTGTGAAATTGTTATCCGCTCA
CAATTCCACACAACATACGAGCCGGGAGCATAAAGTGTAAAGCCTGGGGTGCCTAATGAGTGAGCTAACT
CACATTAATTGCGTTGCGCTCACTGCCCGCTTTCCAGTCGGGAAACCTGTCGTGCCAGCTGCATTAATGA
ATCGGCCAACGCGCGGGGAGAGGCGGTTTGCGTATTGGGCGCTCTTCCGCTTCCTCGCTCACTGACTCGC
TGCGCTCGGTCGTTCGGCTGCGGCGAGCGGTATCAGCTCACTCAAAGGCGGTAATACGGTTATCCACAGA
ATCAGGGGATAACGCAGGAAAGAACATGTGAGCAAAAGGCCAGCAAAAGGCCAGGAACCGTAAAAAGGCC
GCGTTGCTGGCGTTTTTCCATAGGCTCCGCCCCCCTGACGAGCATCACAAAAATCGACGCTCAAGTCAGA
GGTGGCGAAACCCGACAGGACTATAAAGATACCAGGCGTTTCCCCCTGGAAGCTCCCTCGTGCGCTCTCC
TGTTCCGACCCTGCCGCTTACCGGATACCTGTCCGCCTTTCTCCCTTCGGGAAGCGTGGCGCTTTCTCAT
AGCTCACGCTGTAGGTATCTCAGTTCGGTGTAGGTCGTTCGCTCCAAGCTGGGCTGTGTGCACGAACCCC
CCGTTCAGCCCGACCGCTGCGCCTTATCCGGTAACTATCGTCTTGAGTCCAACCCGGTAAGACACGACTT
ATCGCCACTGGCAGCAGCCACTGGTAACAGGATTAGCAGAGCGAGGTATGTAGGCGGTGCTACAGAGTTC
TTGAAGTGGTGGCCTAACTACGGCTACACTAGAAGAACAGTATTTGGTATCTGCGCTCTGCTGAAGCCAG
TTACCTTCGGAAAAAGAGTTGGTAGCTCTTGATCCGGCAAACAAACCACCGCTGGTAGCGGTGGTTTTTT
TGTTTGCAAGCAGCAGATTACGCGCAGAAAAAAAGGATCTCAAGAAGATCCTTTGATCTTTTCTACGGGG
TCTGACGCTCAGTGGAACGAAAACTCACGTTAAGGGATTTTGGTCATGAGATTATCAAAAAGGATCTTCA
CCTAGATCCTTTTAAATTAAAAATGAAGTTTTAAATCAATCTAAAGTATATATGAGTAAACTTGGTCTGA
CAGTTACCAATGCTTAATCAGTGAGGCACCTATCTCAGCGATCTGTCTATTTCGTTCATCCATAGTTGCC
TGACTCCCCGTCGTGTAGATAACTACGATACGGGAGGGCTTACCATCTGGCCCCAGTGCTGCAATGATAC
CGCGAGACCCACGCTCACCGGCTCCAGATTTATCAGCAATAAACCAGCCAGCCGGAAGGGCCGAGCGCAG
AAGTGGTCCTGCAACTTTATCCGCCTCCATCCAGTCTATTAATTGTTGCCGGGAAGCTAGAGTAAGTAGT
TCGCCAGTTAATAGTTTGCGCAACGTTGTTGCCATTGCTACAGGCATCGTGGTGTCACGCTCGTCGTTTG
GTATGGCTTCATTCAGCTCCGGTTCCCAACGATCAAGGCGAGTTACATGATCCCCCATGTTGTGCAAAAA
AGCGGTTAGCTCCTTCGGTCCTCCGATCGTTGTCAGAAGTAAGTTGGCCGCAGTGTTATCACTCATGGTT
ATGGCAGCACTGCATAATTCTCTTACTGTCATGCCATCCGTAAGATGCTTTTCTGTGACTGGTGAGTACT
CAACCAAGTCATTCTGAGAATAGTGTATGCGGCGACCGAGTTGCTCTTGCCCGGCGTCAATACGGGATAA
TACCGCGCCACATAGCAGAACTTTAAAAGTGCTCATCATTGGAAAACGTTCTTCGGGGCGAAAACTCTCA
AGGATCTTACCGCTGTTGAGATCCAGTTCGATGTAACCCACTCGTGCACCCAACTGATCTTCAGCATCTT
TTACTTTCACCAGCGTTTCTGGGTGAGCAAAAACAGGAAGGCAAAATGCCGCAAAAAAGGGAATAAGGGC
GACACGGAAATGTTGAATACTCATACTCTTCCTTTTTCAATATTATTGAAGCATTTATCAGGGTTATTGT
CTCATGAGCGGATACATATTTGAATGTATTTAGAAAAATAAACAAATAGGGGTTCCGCGCACATTTCCCC
GAAAAGTGCCACCTAAATTGTAAGCGTTAATATTTTGTTAAAATTCGCGTTAAATTTTTGTTAAATCAGC
TCATTTTTTAACCAATAGGCCGAAATCGGCAAAATCCCTTATAAATCAAAAGAATAGACCGAGATAGGGT
[37 nt withheld, positions 4131-4167]
AAAGAACGTGGACTCCAACGTCAAAGG
[49 nt withheld, positions 4195-4243]
T
[91 nt withheld, positions 4245-4335]
G
[124 nt withheld, positions 4337-4460]
CCCATTCGCCATTCAGGCTGCGCAACTGTTGGGAAGGGC
Features (pLannotate 1.2.2; 16 found; start..end, strand, type, name):
     39..1016    +  promoter       CMV IE94 promoter: enhancer/promoter region of simian cytomegalovirus major immediate early transcription unit IE94
   1051..1069    +  promoter       SP6 promoter: promoter for bacteriophage SP6 RNA polymerase
   1170..1189    +  CDS            3xFLAG (fragment): three tandem FLAG® epitope tags
   1197..1418    +  CDS            3L2N3_BUNCA: Experimental evidence at protein level: Swiss-Prot protein existence level 1. Binds with high affinity to muscular (alpha-1/CHRNA1) and neuronal (alpha-7/CHRNA7) nicotinic acetylcholine receptor (nAChR) and inhibits acetylcholine from binding to the receptor, thereby impairing neuromuscular and neuronal transmission (By similarity). Mice injected with this toxin develop flaccid paralysis followed by death. Irreversibly inhibits twitches in a concentration-dependent manner in rat phrenic nerve-hemidiaphragm and chick biventer cervicis muscle (PubMed:19728988). From Bungarus candidus (Malayan kr
   1545..1562    -  promoter       T7 promoter (fragment): promoter for bacteriophage T7 RNA polymerase
   1567..1701    -  polyA_signal   SV40 poly(A) signal: SV40 polyadenylation signal
   1814..1832    -  promoter       T3 promoter: promoter for bacteriophage T3 RNA polymerase
   1877..1893    -  protein_bind   lac operator: The lac repressor binds to the lac operator to inhibit transcription in E. coli. This inhibition can be relieved by adding lactose or isopropyl-β-D-thiogalactopyranoside (IPTG). lac repressor encoded by lacI
   1901..1931    -  promoter       lac promoter: promoter for the E. coli lac operon
   1946..1967    -  protein_bind   CAP binding site: CAP binding activates transcription in the presence of cAMP. E. coli catabolite activator protein
   1980..2072    -  CDS            lacI (fragment): lac repressor; lacI; The lac repressor binds to the lac operator to inhibit transcription in E. coli. This inhibition can be relieved by adding lactose or isopropyl-β-D-thiogalactopyranoside (IPTG).
   2255..2843    -  rep_origin     ori: high-copy-number ColE1/pMB1/pBR322/pUC origin of replication
   3014..3874    -  CDS            AmpR: β-lactamase; bla; confers resistance to ampicillin, carbenicillin, and related antibiotics
   3875..3979    -  promoter       AmpR promoter: bla
   4032..4460    -  rep_origin     f1 ori (sequence partly withheld): f1 bacteriophage origin of replication; arrow indicates direction of (+) strand synthesis
   4465..32      -  CDS            lacZα (fragment) (across the origin): LacZα fragment of β-galactosidase; lacZ fragment
