[The description below was written by a language model from this plasmid's Addgene catalogue record and pLannotate feature annotations shown in this document.]
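Description:
pCS2.aBTX is a roughly 4.5 kb expression plasmid built on the pCS2 backbone, a vector widely used for expression in vertebrate embryos, and is intended to drive membrane-tethered alpha-bungarotoxin in zebrafish (Danio rerio). It is maintained in E. coli through a high-copy ColE1/pUC-type origin and selected with ampicillin via the β-lactamase gene. An f1 origin and remnants of the lac region (lac promoter/operator, lacZα and lacI fragments) are carried over from the parental cloning vector and have no evident role in the payload.

The insert of about 408 bp sits downstream of the simian cytomegalovirus IE94 enhancer/promoter, which supports strong expression after DNA delivery into vertebrate cells or embryos. An SP6 promoter lies immediately before the coding region, so capped sense mRNA can also be made by in vitro transcription, the usual pCS2 route for embryo injection. An SV40 polyadenylation signal follows the insert, and T7 and T3 promoter sequences flank this downstream region in the opposite orientation.

The annotated coding features are a FLAG epitope, detected as a partial match to a 3xFLAG element, placed just upstream of a long-chain krait alpha-neurotoxin sequence whose closest database match is a Bungarus candidus homologue. The catalogue lists zebrafish as the species, which appears to reflect the expression host rather than the origin of the toxin. The sequences on either side of the toxin, presumably including the secretion signal and membrane tether, are not annotated, so the record does not state how tethering is achieved. Alpha-bungarotoxin blocks muscle-type and alpha-7 nicotinic acetylcholine receptors, so expressing a tethered form offers a genetically encoded way to suppress neuromuscular transmission and immobilise embryos, for instance during live imaging of developing neural circuits.
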