Addgene plasmid #122257: pCS2.aBTX
Purpose: Express membrane-tethered alpha-bungarotoxin in Danio rerio
Depositing lab: Loren Looger. Depositing organization: HHMI, Janelia Research Campus. Publication: Single-Cell Reconstruction of Emerging Population Activity in an Entire Developing Circuit. Wan Y, Wei Z, Looger LL, Koyama M, Druckmann S, Keller PJ. Cell. 2019 Oct 3;179(2):355-372.e23. doi: 10.1016/j.cell.2019.08.039. Epub 2019 Sep 26. PubMed 31564455.
Backbone
  Vector backbone: pCS2
  Backbone size w/o insert (bp): 4100
  Total vector size (bp): 4500
  Vector type: Synthetic Biology
Growth in bacteria
  Bacterial resistance: Ampicillin, 100 μg/mL
  Growth temperature: 37°C
  Growth strain: DH5alpha
  Copy number: Unknown
Gene/Insert
  Gene/Insert name: alpha-bungarotoxin (alt name: aBTX)
  Species: D. rerio (zebrafish)
  Insert size (bp): 408
  Tag / fusion protein: FLAG
Terms and licenses: Academic/Nonprofit Terms; Industry Terms: Not Available to Industry
How to cite: pCS2.aBTX was a gift from Loren Looger (Addgene plasmid # 122257 ; http://n2t.net/addgene:122257 ; RRID:Addgene_122257)
